Addgene plasmid #13569: pRSET FLIPglu-600uDelta11 Aphrodite
Depositing lab: Wolf Frommer. Depositing organization: Carnegie Institution for Science. Publication: Rapid Metabolism of Glucose Detected with FRET Glucose Nanosensors in Epidermal Cells and Intact Roots of Arabidopsis RNA-Silencing Mutants. Deuschle K, Chaudhuri B, Okumoto S, Lager I, Lalonde S, Frommer WB. Plant Cell. 2006 Sep . 18(9):2314-25. 10.1105/tpc.106.044073 PubMed 16935985.
Backbone
  Vector backbone: pRSET-B
  Backbone size w/o insert (bp): 2897
  Vector type: Bacterial Expression
Growth in bacteria
  Bacterial resistance: Ampicillin, 100 μg/mL
  Growth temperature: 37°C
  Growth strain: DH5alpha
  Copy number: High Copy
Gene/Insert
  Gene/Insert name: FLIPglu F16A Delta11 Aphrodite (alt names: ECFP-mglB-Aphrodite; Periplasmic glucose binding)
  Species: E. coli
  Insert size (bp): 2400
  Mutation: Fluorophore-derived linker shortened. F16A mutation in mglB
  GenBank ID: DQ525025
  Tag / fusion protein: ECFP (N terminal on insert); Aphrodite (C terminal on insert)
  Cloning method: Restriction Enzyme; 5′ cloning site BamHI (not destroyed); 3′ cloning site HindIII (not destroyed)
  Sequencing primers: 5′ N/A
Terms and licenses: Academic/Nonprofit Terms; Industry Terms: Not Available to Industry
Depositor comments: For more information, see http://carnegiedpb.stanford.edu/research/frommer/nanosensors/index.html EYFP was exchanged with Aphrodite (accession number DQ525025), which is an codon-diversified version of Venus/EYFP.
How to cite: pRSET FLIPglu-600uDelta11 Aphrodite was a gift from Wolf Frommer (Addgene plasmid # 13569 ; http://n2t.net/addgene:13569 ; RRID:Addgene_13569)
