[The description below was written by a language model from this plasmid's Addgene catalogue record and pLannotate feature annotations shown in this document.]
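Description:
pRSET FLIPglu-600uDelta11 Aphrodite is a high-copy bacterial expression plasmid built on the pRSET-B backbone that encodes a genetically encoded FRET nanosensor for glucose. It is propagated in E. coli through a ColE1/pUC-type origin and selected with ampicillin via the bla (AmpR) gene. An f1 origin is also present, which allows single-stranded DNA production. The short lacZα, bom and lacI fragments in the feature table appear to be backbone remnants rather than functional elements.

The sensor cassette, of roughly 2.4 kb, is cloned between BamHI and HindIII sites. It is transcribed from a T7 promoter with the phage T7 gene 10 ribosome binding site and ends at a T7 terminator, so expression requires a host that supplies T7 RNA polymerase. The open reading frame begins with the pRSET leader: a His-tag region (annotated as a capTEV fragment), the T7 gene 10 leader and the Xpress epitope with its enterokinase site. These elements are useful for purifying and detecting the protein.

The sensor itself follows as ECFP fused to the E. coli periplasmic glucose/galactose-binding protein MglB and then to Aphrodite. Aphrodite is a codon-diversified version of Venus/EYFP that replaces the original EYFP, and the automated annotation labels it as an EGFP-like protein. Sugar binding changes the conformation of MglB and so alters energy transfer between the cyan donor and yellow acceptor. MglB carries the F16A mutation, and the fluorophore-derived linker has been shortened (the "Delta11" variant). The "600u" in the name presumably refers to an affinity in the hundreds-of-micromolar range, though the record does not state this. The associated publication concerns measuring glucose dynamics in Arabidopsis cells and roots, and this bacterial version suits production of recombinant sensor protein for in vitro characterisation.
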