Features (pLannotate 1.2.2; 17 found; start..end, strand, type, name):
     19..37      +  promoter       T7 promoter: promoter for bacteriophage T7 RNA polymerase
     67..89      +  RBS            RBS: efficient ribosome binding site from bacteriophage T7 gene 10 (Olins and Rangwala, 1989)
    109..129     +  CDS            capTEV™ (fragment): composite tag for in vivo biotinylation, TEV protease cleavage, and 6xHis tagging
    130..162     +  CDS            T7 tag (gene 10 leader): leader peptide from bacteriophage T7 gene 10 promotes efficient translation in E. coli
    166..189     +  CDS            Xpress™ tag: Xpress™ epitope tag, including an enterokinase recognition and cleavage site
    208..888     +  CDS            Enhanced Cyan-Emitting GFP: Enhanced Cyan-Emitting GFP is a basic (constitutively fluorescent) cyan fluorescent protein published in 2002, derived from Aequorea victoria.
    856..1803    +  CDS            mglB: DGAL_ECOLI - Experimental evidence at protein level: Swiss-Prot protein existence level 1. This protein is involved in the active transport of galactose and glucose. It plays a role in the chemotaxis towards the two sugars by interacting with the trg chemoreceptor. From Escherichia coli (strain K12).
   1807..2478    +  CDS            (3-F)Tyr-EGFP: (3-F)Tyr-EGFP is a basic (constitutively fluorescent) green fluorescent protein published in 2004, derived from Aequorea victoria.
   2494..2543    +  CDS            SET1 (fragment): solubility-enhancement tag derived from T7 phage gene 10B
   2551..2598    +  terminator     T7 terminator: transcription terminator for bacteriophage T7 RNA polymerase
   2624..2690    +  CDS            lacZα (fragment): LacZα fragment of β-galactosidase; lacZ fragment
   2695..3150    +  rep_origin     f1 ori (sequence partly withheld): f1 bacteriophage origin of replication; arrow indicates direction of (+) strand synthesis
   3153..3204    -  misc_feature   bom (fragment): basis of mobility region from pBR322
   3231..3335    +  promoter       AmpR promoter: bla
   3336..4196    +  CDS            AmpR: β-lactamase; bla; confers resistance to ampicillin, carbenicillin, and related antibiotics
   4367..4955    +  rep_origin     ori: high-copy-number ColE1/pMB1/pBR322/pUC origin of replication
   5138..5191    +  CDS            lacI (fragment): lac repressor; lacI; The lac repressor binds to the lac operator to inhibit transcription in E. coli. This inhibition can be relieved by adding lactose or isopropyl-β-D-thiogalactopyranoside (IPTG).
>Addgene plasmid #13569 | pRSET FLIPglu-600uDelta11 Aphrodite | depositor full sequence | sequence record 7695 | Author sequence
ATCTCGATCCCGCGAAATTAATACGACTCACTATAGGGAGACCACAACGGTTTCCCTCTAGATAATTTTG
TTTAACTTTAAGAAGGAGATATACATATGCGGGGTTCTCATCATCATCATCATCATGGTATGGCTAGCAT
GACTGGTGGACAGCAAATGGGTCGGGATCTGTACGACGATGACGATAAGGATCCGGGCCGCATGGTGAGC
AAGGGCGAGGAGCTGTTCACCGGGGTGGTGCCCATCCTGGTCGAGCTGGACGGCGACGTAAACGGCCACA
AGTTCAGCGTGTCCGGCGAGGGCGAGGGCGATGCCACCTACGGCAAGCTGACCCTGAAGTTCATCTGCAC
CACCGGCAAGCTGCCCGTGCCCTGGCCCACCCTCGTGACCACCCTGACCTGGGGCGTGCAGTGCTTCAGC
CGCTACCCCGACCACATGAAGCAGCACGACTTCTTCAAGTCCGCCATGCCCGAAGGCTACGTCCAGGAGC
GCACCATCTTCTTCAAGGACGACGGCAACTACAAGACCCGCGCCGAGGTGAAGTTCGAGGGCGACACCCT
GGTGAACCGCATCGAGCTGAAGGGCATCGACTTCAAGGAGGACGGCAACATCCTGGGGCACAAGCTGGAG
TACAACTACATCAGCCACAACGTCTATATCACCGCCGACAAGCAGAAGAACGGCATCAAGGCCAACTTCA
AGATCCGCCACAACATCGAGGACGGCAGCGTGCAGCTCGCCGACCACTACCAGCAGAACACCCCCATCGG
CGACGGCCCCGTGCTGCTGCCCGACAACCACTACCTGAGCACCCAGTCCGCCCTGAGCAAAGACCCCAAC
GAGAAGCGCGATCACATGGTCCTGCTGGAGTTCGTGACCGCCGCCGGGATCGCTGATACTCGCATTGGTG
TAACAATCTATAAGTACGACGATAACGCGATGTCTGTAGTGCGCAAGGCTATTGAGCAAGATGCGAAAGC
CGCGCCAGATGTTCAGCTGCTGATGAATGATTCTCAGAATGACCAGTCCAAGCAGAACGATCAGATCGAC
GTATTGCTGGCGAAAGGGGTGAAGGCACTGGCAATCAACCTGGTTGACCCGGCAGCTGCGGGTACGGTGA
TTGAGAAAGCGCGTGGGCAAAACGTGCCGGTGGTTTTCTTCAACAAAGAACCGTCTCGTAAGGCGCTGGA
TAGCTACGACAAAGCCTACTACGTTGGCACTGACTCCAAAGAGTCCGGCATTATTCAAGGCGATTTGATT
GCTAAACACTGGGCGGCGAATCAGGGTTGGGATCTGAACAAAGACGGTCAGATTCAGTTCGTACTGCTGA
AAGGTGAACCGGGCCATCCGGATGCAGAAGCACGTACCACTTACGTGATTAAAGAATTGAACGATAAAGG
CATCAAAACTGAACAGTTACAGTTAGATACCGCAATGTGGGACACCGCTCAGGCGAAAGATAAGATGGAC
GCCTGGCTGTCTGGCCCGAACGCCAACAAAATCGAAGTGGTTATCGCCAACAACGATGCGATGGCAATGG
GCGCGGTTGAAGCGCTGAAAGCACACAACAAGTCCAGCATTCCGGTGTTTGGCGTCGATGCGCTGCCAGA
AGCGCTGGCGCTGGTGAAATCCGGTGCACTGGCGGGCACCGTACTGAACGATGCTAACAACCAGGCGAAA
GCGACCTTTGATCTGGCGAAAAACCTGGCCGATGGTAAAGGTGCGGCTGATGGCACCAACTGGAAAATCG
ACAACAAAGTGGTCCGCGTACCTTATGTTGGCGTAGATAAAGACAACCTGGCTCTCGAGTTGTTTACGGG
CGTCGTCCCGATCCTCGTGGAACTCGACGGGGATGTTAACGGGCATAAGTTTTCGGTCAGCGGGGAAGGG
GAGGGGGACGCGACGTATGGGAAGCTCACTCTCAAGCTGATCTGTACGACGGGGAAACTCCCGGTCCCGT
GGCCGACGCTGGTCACGACGCTGGGATACGGGCTCCAATGCTTTGCGAGGTATCCGGACCACATGAAACA
GCATGACTTTTTCAAATCGGCGATGCCGGAGGGATACGTGCAGGAACGGACGATCTTTTTCAAAGACGAT
GGGAACTATAAGACGCGGGCGGAAGTCAAGTTTGAAGGGGACACGCTCGTCAACCGGATCGAACTCAAGG
GGATTGACTTCAAAGAGGATGGGAACATACTCGGCCATAAGCTCGAATACAATTACAACTCGCATAACGT
ATACATCACCGCGGATAAGCAAAAGAATGGGATCAAAGCCAATTTCAAAATCCGGCATAACATAGAGGAT
GGGGGGGTCCAACTGGCGGATCACTATCAGCAAAACACGCCGATAGGGGATGGGCCGGTCCTCCTCCCGG
ATAACCATTACCTCTCGTACCAAAGCGCGCTCTCGAAGGACCCGAATGAGAAACGGGACCACATGGTTCT
CCTGGAGTTCGTCACGGCGGCGGGCATATAGAAGCTTGATCCGGCTGCTAACAAAGCCCGAAAGGAAGCT
GAGTTGGCTGCTGCCACCGCTGAGCAATAACTAGCATAACCCCTTGGGGCCTCTAAACGGGTCTTGAGGG
GTTTTTTGCTGAAAGGAGGAACTATATCCGGATCTGGCGTAATAGCGAAGAGGCCCGCACCGATCGCCCT
TCCCAACAGTTGCGCAGCCTGAATGGCGAATGGG
[124 nt withheld, positions 2695-2818]
C
[56 nt withheld, positions 2820-2875]
AGCTTTACGGCACCTCGACCG
[64 nt withheld, positions 2897-2960]
CCTTTGACGTTGGAGTCCACGTTCTTT
[37 nt withheld, positions 2988-3024]
ACCCTATCGCGGTCTATTCTTTTGATTTATAAGGGATTTTGCCGATTTCGGCCTATTGGTTAAAAAATGA
GCTGATTTAACAAATATTTAACGCGAATTTTAACAAAATATTAACGTTTACAATTTCGCCTGATGCGGTA
TTTTCTCCTTACGCATCTGTGCGGTATTTCACACCGCATACAGGTGGCACTTTTCGGGGAAATGTGCGCG
GAACCCCTATTTGTTTATTTTTCTAAATACATTCAAATATGTATCCGCTCATGAGACAATAACCCTGATA
AATGCTTCAATAATATTGAAAAAGGAAGAGTATGAGTATTCAACATTTCCGTGTCGCCCTTATTCCCTTT
TTTGCGGCATTTTGCCTTCCTGTTTTTGCTCACCCAGAAACGCTGGTGAAAGTAAAAGATGCTGAAGATC
AGTTGGGTGCACGAGTGGGTTACATCGAACTGGATCTCAACAGCGGTAAGATCCTTGAGAGTTTTCGCCC
CGAAGAACGTTTTCCAATGATGAGCACTTTTAAAGTTCTGCTATGTGATACACTATTATCCCGTATTGAC
GCCGGGCAAGAGCAACTCGGTCGCCGCATACACTATTCTCAGAATGACTTGGTTGAGTACTCACCAGTCA
CAGAAAAGCATCTTACGGATGGCATGACAGTAAGAGAATTATGCAGTGCTGCCATAACCATGAGTGATAA
CACTGCGGCCAACTTACTTCTGACAACGATCGGAGGACCGAAGGAGCTAACCGCTTTTTTGCACAACATG
GGGGATCATGTAACTCGCCTTGATCGTTGGGAACCGGAGCTGAATGAAGCCATACCAAACGACGAGAGTG
ACACCACGATGCCTGTAGCAATGCCAACAACGTTGCGCAAACTATTAACTGGCGAACTACTTACTCTAGC
TTCCCGGCAACAATTAATAGACTGAATGGAGGCGGATAAAGTTGCAGGACCACTTCTGCGCTCGGCCCTT
CCGGCTGGCTGGTTTATTGCTGATAAATCTGGAGCCGGTGAGCGTGGGTCTCGCGGTATCATTGCAGCAC
TGGGGCCAGATGGTAAGCGCTCCCGTATCGTAGTTATCTACACGACGGGGAGTCAGGCAACTATGGATGA
ACGAAATAGACAGATCGCTGAGATAGGTGCCTCACTGATTAAGCATTGGTAACTGTCAGACCAAGTTTAC
TCATATATACTTTAGATTGATTTAAAACTTCATTTTTAATTTAAAAGGATCTAGGTGAAGATCCTTTTTG
ATAATCTCATGACCAAAATCCCTTAACGTGAGTTTTCGTTCCACTGAGCGTCAGACCCCGTAGAAAAGAT
CAAAGGATCTTCTTGAGATCCTTTTTTTCTGCGCGTAATCTGCTGCTTGCAAACAAAAAAACCACCGCTA
CCAGCGGTGGTTTGTTTGCCGGATCAAGAGCTACCAACTCTTTTTCCGAAGGTAACTGGCTTCAGCAGAG
CGCAGATACCAAATACTGTCCTTCTAGTGTAGCCGTAGTTAGGCCACCACTTCAAGAACTCTGTAGCACC
GCCTACATACCTCGCTCTGCTAATCCTGTTACCAGTGGCTGCTGCCAGTGGCGATAAGTCGTGTCTTACC
GGGTTGGACTCAAGACGATAGTTACCGGATAAGGCGCAGCGGTCGGGCTGAACGGGGGGTTCGTGCACAC
AGCCCAGCTTGGAGCGAACGACCTACACCGAACTGAGATACCTACAGCGTGAGCTATGAGAAAGCGCCAC
GCTTCCCGAAGGGAGAAAGGCGGACAGGTATCCGGTAAGCGGCAGGGTCGGAACAGGAGAGCGCACGAGG
GAGCTTCCAGGGGGAAACGCCTGGTATCTTTATAGTCCTGTCGGGTTTCGCCACCTCTGACTTGAGCGTC
GATTTTTGTGATGCTCGTCAGGGGGGCGGAGCCTATGGAAAAACGCCAGCAACGCGGCCTTTTTACGGTT
CCTGGGCTTTTGCTGGCCTTTTGCTCACATGTTCTTTCCTGCGTTATCCCCTGATTCTGTGGATAACCGT
ATTACCGCCTTTGAGTGAGCTGATACCGCTCGCCGCAGCCGAACGACCGAGCGCAGCGAGTCAGTGAGCG
AGGAAGCGGAAGAGCGCCCAATACGCAAACCGCCTCTCCCCGCGCGTTGGCCGATTCATTAATGCAG
