>Addgene plasmid #13569 | pRSET FLIPglu-600uDelta11 Aphrodite | addgene partial sequence | sequence record 19375 | EGFP-C 5'-CATGGTCCTGCTGGAGTTCGTG-3'
CCGCGGGNGGTCGCTGATCTCGCATTGGTGTACAATCTATAAGTACGACGATAACGCGATGTCTGTAGTG
CGCAAGGCTATTGAGCAAGATGCGAAAGCCGCGCCAGATGTTCAGCTGCTGATGAATGATTCTCAGAATG
ACCAGTCCAAGCAGAACGATCAGATCGACGTATTGCTGGCGAAAGGGGTGAAGGCACTGGCAATCAACCT
GGTTGACCCGGCAGCTGCGGGTACGGTGATTGAGAAAGCGCGTGGGCAAAACGTGCCGGTGGTTTTCTTC
AACAAAGAACCGTCTCGTAAGGCGCTGGATAGCTACGACAAAGCCTACTACGTTGGCACTGACTCCAAAG
AGTCCGGCATTATTCAAGGCGATTTGATTGCTAAACACTGGGCGGCGAATCAGGGTTGGGATCTGAACAA
AGACGGTCAGATTCAGTTCGTACTGCTGAAAGGTGAACCGGGCCATCCGGATGCAGAAGCACGTACCACT
TACGTGATTAAAGAATTGAACGATAAAGGCATCAAAACTGAACAGTTACAGTTAGATACCGCAATGTGGG
ACACCGCTCAGGCGAAAGATAAGATGGACGCCTGGCTGTCTGGCCCGAACGCCAACAAAATCGAAGTGGT
TATCGCCAACAACGATGCGATGGCAATGGGCGCGGTTGAAGCGCTGAAAGCACACAACAAGTCCAGCATC
CCGNGGTTTGGCGTCAATGCGCTGCNAAAGCGCTGGCNCTGGTNAATCCGNTGCACTGGCGGCNCCGTAC
TGANCGATGCTAACACCAGGCGAAGCGACTTTGATCTGNCGAAACCTGGCNANGGTAANGTGC
